Addgene plasmid #236918: pNL [NlucP/IL-2/Hygro) Vector
Purpose: Express IL-2 in luciferase reporter assay
Depositing lab: Promega Corporation.
Backbone
  Vector backbone: pNL1.1.CMV[Nluc/CMV] Vector
  Vector type: Luciferase
  Selectable markers: Hygromycin
Growth in bacteria
  Bacterial resistance: Ampicillin, 100 μg/mL
  Growth temperature: 37°C
  Growth strain: DH5alpha
  Copy number: High Copy
Gene/Insert
  Gene/Insert name: IL-2
  Species: H. sapiens (human)
  Mutation: None
  Entrez Gene: IL2 (a.k.a. IL-2, TCGF, lymphokine)
  Tag / fusion protein: NanoLuc (R) (N terminal on backbone)
  Cloning method: Other
Terms and licenses: Academic/Nonprofit Terms; Industry Terms
How to cite: pNL [NlucP/IL-2/Hygro) Vector was a gift from Promega Corporation (Addgene plasmid # 236918 ; http://n2t.net/addgene:236918 ; RRID:Addgene_236918)
