[The description below was written by a language model from this plasmid's Addgene catalogue record and pLannotate feature annotations shown in this document.]
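Description:
pNL [NlucP/IL-2/Hygro) Vector is a 5.2 kb mammalian luciferase reporter plasmid listed as derived from the pNL1.1.CMV[Nluc/CMV] backbone. It is propagated in E. coli through a high-copy ColE1/pUC-type origin with ampicillin selection (AmpR). For stable selection in mammalian cells it carries a hygromycin B phosphotransferase cassette driven by the SV40 enhancer/early promoter and ended by a synthetic poly(A) signal.

The catalogue purpose reads "express IL-2" and lists NanoLuc as an N-terminal fusion tag. The annotated sequence shows no IL-2 coding sequence and no CMV promoter. The human IL-2 material is instead regulatory: an NFAT binding site from the IL-2 gene and a fragment of the minimal IL-2 promoter lie directly upstream of the reporter. On the feature table, the construct therefore looks like an IL-2 promoter-driven reporter rather than an IL-2 expression or fusion vector.

The reporter is human codon-optimized NanoLuc followed by a PEST degradation sequence from mouse ornithine decarboxylase (NlucP). This shortens the protein's half-life, so the luminescent signal follows changes in transcription more closely. An SV40 poly(A) signal is annotated downstream of the reporter. A synthetic poly(A) signal and an RNA polymerase II transcriptional pause site sit upstream of the promoter region, a standard arrangement that reduces read-through transcription from the backbone and lowers background. Short SV40 large T and TcR fragments also appear in the annotation and are probably backbone remnants.

The design fits luminescence assays of IL-2 promoter activity, such as NFAT-dependent signalling of the kind that follows T-cell activation, in transiently transfected cells or hygromycin-selected stable lines. The record does not name specific cell types or applications.
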