Features (pLannotate 1.2.2; 15 found; start..end, strand, type, name):
    145..174     +  protein_bind   NFAT binding site: NFAT binding site from the human interleukin 2 (IL-2) gene (Mattila et al., 1990) NFAT transcription factor
    360..460     +  promoter       IL-2 promoter (fragment): minimal promoter from the human interleukin-2 gene
    494..1006    +  CDS            Nluc: NanoLuc® luciferase human codon-optimized
   1010..1129    +  CDS            hPEST: PEST degradation sequence from mouse ornithine decarboxylase human codon-optimized
   1181..1302    -  polyA_signal   SV40 poly(A) signal: SV40 polyadenylation signal
   1328..1459    -  CDS            LT_SV40 (fragment): Experimental evidence at protein level: Swiss-Prot protein existence level 1. Isoform 17kT antigen targets host RBL2 for degradation and promotes cell proliferation. Transactivates host cyclin A promoter through its J domain. From Simian virus 40 (SV40).
   1496..1853    +  promoter       SV40 promoter: SV40 enhancer and early promoter
   1884..2921    +  CDS            HygR: hygromycin B phosphotransferase confers resistance to hygromycin
   2945..2993    +  polyA_signal   poly(A) signal: synthetic polyadenylation signal
   3009..3140    +  CDS            TcR (fragment): tetracycline efflux protein; tet; confers resistance to tetracycline
   3320..3908    -  rep_origin     ori: high-copy-number ColE1/pMB1/pBR322/pUC origin of replication
   4108..4968    -  CDS            AmpR: β-lactamase confers resistance to ampicillin, carbenicillin, and related antibiotics
   4969..5010    -  promoter       AmpR promoter (fragment): bla
   5073..5121    +  polyA_signal   poly(A) signal: synthetic polyadenylation signal
   5135..5226    +  misc_feature   pause site: RNA polymerase II transcriptional pause signal from the human α2 globin gene
>Addgene plasmid #236918 | pNL [NlucP/IL-2/Hygro) Vector | addgene full sequence | sequence record 473379 | Addgene NGS Result
GGCCTAACTGGCCGGTACCTTTATTCTTTTCATCTGTTTACTCTTGCTCTTGTCCACCACAATATGCTAT
TCACATGTTCAGTGTAGTTTTATGACAAAGAAAATTTTCTGAGTTACTTTTGTATCCCCACCCCCTTAAA
GAAAGGAGGAAAAACTGTTTCATACAGAAGGCGTTAATTGCATGAATTAGAGCTATCACCTAAGTGTGGG
CTAATGTAACAAAGAGGGATTTCACCTACATCCATTCAGTCAGTCTTTGGGGGTTTAAAGAAATTCCAAA
GAGTCATCAGAAGAGGAAAAATGAAGGTAATGTTTTTTCAGACAGGTAAAGTCTTTGAAAATATGTGTAA
TATGTAAAACATTTTGACACCCCCATAATATTTTTCCAGAATTAACAGTATAAATTGCATCTCTTGTTCA
AGAGTTCCCTATCACTCTCTTTAATCACTACTCACAGTAAGCTTGGCAATCCGGTACTGTTGGTAAAGCC
ACCATGGTCTTCACACTCGAAGATTTCGTTGGGGACTGGCGACAGACAGCCGGCTACAACCTGGACCAAG
TCCTTGAACAGGGAGGTGTGTCCAGTTTGTTTCAGAATCTCGGGGTGTCCGTAACTCCGATCCAAAGGAT
TGTCCTGAGCGGTGAAAATGGGCTGAAGATCGACATCCATGTCATCATCCCGTATGAAGGTCTGAGCGGC
GACCAAATGGGCCAGATCGAAAAAATTTTTAAGGTGGTGTACCCTGTGGATGATCATCACTTTAAGGTGA
TCCTGCACTATGGCACACTGGTAATCGACGGGGTTACGCCGAACATGATCGACTATTTCGGACGGCCGTA
TGAAGGCATCGCCGTGTTCGACGGCAAAAAGATCACTGTAACAGGGACCCTGTGGAACGGCAACAAAATT
ATCGACGAGCGCCTGATCAACCCCGACGGCTCCCTGCTGTTCCGAGTAACCATCAACGGAGTGACCGGCT
GGCGGCTGTGCGAACGCATTCTGGCGAATTCTCACGGCTTCCCTCCCGAGGTGGAGGAGCAGGCCGCCGG
CACCCTGCCCATGAGCTGCGCCCAGGAGAGCGGCATGGATAGACACCCTGCTGCTTGCGCCAGCGCCAGG
ATCAACGTCTAAGGCCGCGACTCTAGAGTCGGGGCGGCCGGCCGCTTCGAGCAGACATGATAAGATACAT
TGATGAGTTTGGACAAACCACAACTAGAATGCAGTGAAAAAAATGCTTTATTTGTGAAATTTGTGATGCT
ATTGCTTTATTTGTAACCATTATAAGCTGCAATAAACAAGTTAACAACAACAATTGCATTCATTTTATGT
TTCAGGTTCAGGGGGAGGTGTGGGAGGTTTTTTAAAGCAAGTAAAACCTCTACAAATGTGGTAAAATCGA
TAAGGATCCGTTTGCGTATTGGGCGCTCTTCCGCTGATCTGCGCAGCACCATGGCCTGAAATAACCTCTG
AAAGAGGAACTTGGTTAGCTACCTTCTGAGGCGGAAAGAACCAGCTGTGGAATGTGTGTCAGTTAGGGTG
TGGAAAGTCCCCAGGCTCCCCAGCAGGCAGAAGTATGCAAAGCATGCATCTCAATTAGTCAGCAACCAGG
TGTGGAAAGTCCCCAGGCTCCCCAGCAGGCAGAAGTATGCAAAGCATGCATCTCAATTAGTCAGCAACCA
TAGTCCCGCCCCTAACTCCGCCCATCCCGCCCCTAACTCCGCCCAGTTCCGCCCATTCTCCGCCCCATGG
CTGACTAATTTTTTTTATTTATGCAGAGGCCGAGGCCGCCTCTGCCTCTGAGCTATTCCAGAAGTAGTGA
GGAGGCTTTTTTGGAGGCCTAGGCTTTTGCAAAAAGCTCGATTCTTCTGACACTAGCGCCACCATGAAGA
AGCCCGAACTCACCGCTACCAGCGTTGAAAAATTTCTCATCGAGAAGTTCGACAGTGTGAGCGACCTGAT
GCAGTTGTCGGAGGGCGAAGAGAGCCGAGCCTTCAGCTTCGATGTCGGCGGACGCGGCTATGTACTGCGG
GTGAATAGCTGCGCTGATGGCTTCTACAAAGACCGCTACGTGTACCGCCACTTCGCCAGCGCTGCACTAC
CCATCCCCGAAGTGTTGGACATCGGCGAGTTCAGCGAGAGCCTGACATACTGCATCAGTAGACGCGCCCA
AGGCGTTACTCTCCAAGACCTCCCCGAAACAGAGCTGCCTGCTGTGTTACAGCCTGTCGCCGAAGCTATG
GATGCTATTGCCGCCGCCGACCTCAGTCAAACCAGCGGCTTCGGCCCATTCGGGCCCCAAGGCATCGGCC
AGTACACAACCTGGCGGGATTTCATTTGCGCCATTGCTGATCCCCATGTCTACCACTGGCAGACCGTGAT
GGACGACACCGTGTCCGCCAGCGTAGCTCAAGCCCTGGACGAACTGATGCTGTGGGCCGAAGACTGTCCC
GAGGTGCGCCACCTCGTCCATGCCGACTTCGGCAGCAACAACGTCCTGACCGACAACGGCCGCATCACCG
CCGTAATCGACTGGTCCGAAGCTATGTTCGGGGACAGTCAGTACGAGGTGGCCAACATCTTCTTCTGGCG
GCCCTGGCTGGCTTGCATGGAGCAGCAGACTCGCTACTTCGAGCGCCGGCATCCCGAGCTGGCCGGCAGC
CCTCGTCTGCGAGCCTACATGCTGCGCATCGGCCTGGATCAGCTCTACCAGAGCCTCGTGGACGGCAACT
TCGACGATGCTGCCTGGGCTCAAGGCCGCTGCGATGCCATCGTCCGCAGCGGGGCCGGCACCGTCGGTCG
CACACAAATCGCTCGCCGGAGCGCAGCCGTATGGACCGACGGCTGCGTCGAGGTGCTGGCCGACAGCGGC
AACCGCCGGCCCAGTACACGACCGCGCGCTAAGGAGGTAGGTCGAGTTTAAACTCTAGAACCGGTCATGG
CCGCAATAAAATATCTTTATTTTCATTACATCTGTGTGTTGGTTTTTTGTGTGTTCGAACTAGATGCTGT
CGACCGATGCCCTTGAGAGCCTTCAACCCAGTCAGCTCCTTCCGGTGGGCGCGGGGCATGACTATCGTCG
CCGCACTTATGACTGTCTTCTTTATCATGCAACTCGTAGGACAGGTGCCGGCAGCGCTCTTCCGCTTCCT
CGCTCACTGACTCGCTGCGCTCGGTCGTTCGGCTGCGGCGAGCGGTATCAGCTCACTCAAAGGCGGTAAT
ACGGTTATCCACAGAATCAGGGGATAACGCAGGAAAGAACATGTGAGCAAAAGGCCAGCAAAAGGCCAGG
AACCGTAAAAAGGCCGCGTTGCTGGCGTTTTTCCATAGGCTCCGCCCCCCTGACGAGCATCACAAAAATC
GACGCTCAAGTCAGAGGTGGCGAAACCCGACAGGACTATAAAGATACCAGGCGTTTCCCCCTGGAAGCTC
CCTCGTGCGCTCTCCTGTTCCGACCCTGCCGCTTACCGGATACCTGTCCGCCTTTCTCCCTTCGGGAAGC
GTGGCGCTTTCTCATAGCTCACGCTGTAGGTATCTCAGTTCGGTGTAGGTCGTTCGCTCCAAGCTGGGCT
GTGTGCACGAACCCCCCGTTCAGCCCGACCGCTGCGCCTTATCCGGTAACTATCGTCTTGAGTCCAACCC
GGTAAGACACGACTTATCGCCACTGGCAGCAGCCACTGGTAACAGGATTAGCAGAGCGAGGTATGTAGGC
GGTGCTACAGAGTTCTTGAAGTGGTGGCCTAACTACGGCTACACTAGAAGAACAGTATTTGGTATCTGCG
CTCTGCTGAAGCCAGTTACCTTCGGAAAAAGAGTTGGTAGCTCTTGATCCGGCAAACAAACCACCGCTGG
TAGCGGTGGTTTTTTTGTTTGCAAGCAGCAGATTACGCGCAGAAAAAAAGGATCTCAAGAAGATCCTTTG
ATCTTTTCTACGGGGTCTGACGCTCAGTGGAACGAAAACTCACGTTAAGGGATTTTGGTCATGAGATTAT
CAAAAAGGATCTTCACCTAGATCCTTTTAAATTAAAAATGAAGTTTTAAATCAATCTAAAGTATATATGA
GTAAACTTGGTCTGACAGCGGCCGCAAATGCTAAACCACTGCAGTGGTTACCAGTGCTTGATCAGTGAGG
CACCGATCTCAGCGATCTGCCTATTTCGTTCGTCCATAGTGGCCTGACTCCCCGTCGTGTAGATCACTAC
GATTCGTGAGGGCTTACCATCAGGCCCCAGCGCAGCAATGATGCCGCGAGAGCCGCGTTCACCGGCCCCC
GATTTGTCAGCAATGAACCAGCCAGCAGGGAGGGCCGAGCGAAGAAGTGGTCCTGCTACTTTGTCCGCCT
CCATCCAGTCTATGAGCTGCTGTCGTGATGCTAGAGTAAGAAGTTCGCCAGTGAGTAGTTTCCGAAGAGT
TGTGGCCATTGCTACTGGCATCGTGGTATCACGCTCGTCGTTCGGTATGGCTTCGTTCAACTCTGGTTCC
CAGCGGTCAAGCCGGGTCACATGATCACCCATATTATGAAGAAATGCAGTCAGCTCCTTAGGGCCTCCGA
TCGTTGTCAGAAGTAAGTTGGCCGCGGTGTTGTCGCTCATGGTAATGGCAGCACTACACAATTCTCTTAC
CGTCATGCCATCCGTAAGATGCTTTTCCGTGACCGGCGAGTACTCAACCAAGTCGTTTTGTGAGTAGTGT
ATACGGCGACCAAGCTGCTCTTGCCCGGCGTCTATACGGGACAACACCGCGCCACATAGCAGTACTTTGA
AAGTGCTCATCATCGGGAATCGTTCTTCGGGGCGGAAAGACTCAAGGATCTTGCCGCTATTGAGATCCAG
TTCGATATAGCCCACTCTTGCACCCAGTTGATCTTCAGCATCTTTTACTTTCACCAGCGTTTCGGGGTGT
GCAAAAACAGGCAAGCAAAATGCCGCAAAGAAGGGAATGAGTGCGACACGAAAATGTTGGATGCTCATAC
TCGTCCTTTTTCAATATTATTGAAGCATTTATCAGGGTTACTAGTACGTCTCTCAAGGATAAGTAAGTAA
TATTAAGGTACGGGAGGTATTGGACAGGCCGCAATAAAATATCTTTATTTTCATTACATCTGTGTGTTGG
TTTTTTGTGTGAATCGATAGTACTAACATACGCTCTCCATCAAAACAAAACGAAACAAAACAAACTAGCA
AAATAGGCTGTCCCCAGTGCAAGTGCAGGTGCCAGAACATTTCTCT
